>Addgene plasmid #68300 | MBP-MEK1 | depositor full sequence | sequence record 119493 | MBP-MEK1 sequence 5997 bps
GATCTATGATATCGATTTTTATTTGATGCCTGGCAGTTCCCTACTCTCGCATGGGGAGACCCCACACTAC
CATCGGCGCTACGGCGTTTCACTTCTGAGTTCGGCATGGGGTCAGGTGGGACCACCGCGCTACTGCCGCC
AGGCATCTAGATTAAGACCCACTTTCACATTTAAGTTGTTTTTCTAATCCGCATATGATCAATTCAAGGC
CGAATAAGAAGGCTGGCTCTGCACCTTGGTGATCAAATAATTCGATAGCTTGTCGTAATAATGGCGGCAT
ACTATCAGTAGTAGGTGTTTCCCTTTCTTCTTTAGCGACTTGATGCTCTTGATCTTCCAATACGCAACCT
AAAGTAAAATGCCCCACAGCGCTGAGTGCATATAATGCATTCTCTAGTGAAAAACCTTGTTGGCATAAAA
AGGCTAATTGATTTTCGAGAGTTTCATACTGTTTTTCTGTAGGCCGTGTACCTAAATGTACTTTTGCTCC
ATCGCGATGACTTAGTAAAGCACATCTAAAACTTTTAGCGTTATTACGTAAAAAATCTTGCCAGCTTTCC
CCTTCTAAAGGGCAAAAGTGAGTATGGTGCCTATCTAACATCTCAATGGCTAAGGCGTCGAGCAAAGCCC
GCTTATTTTTTACATGCCAATACAATGTAGGCTGCTCTACACCTAGCTTCTGGGCGAGTTTACGGGTTGT
TAAACCTTCGATTCCGACCTCATTAAGCAGCTCTAATGCGCTGTTAATCACTTTACTTTTATCTAATCTG
GACATGTCGAATATAGACGTCGGTCAGTGCGTCCTGCTGATGTGCTCAGTATCTTGTTATCCGCTCACAA
TGTCAATTGTTATCCGCTCACAATTCTCGAGTCCCTATCAGTGATAGAGATTGACATCCCTATCAGTGAT
AGAGATACTGAGCACATCAGCAGGACGCACTGACCGAATTCATTAAAGAGGAGAAAGCTAGAAATAATTT
TGTTTAACTTTAAGAAGGAGATATACATAATGAAAATCGAAGAAGGTAAACTGGTAATCTGGATTAACGG
CGATAAAGGCTATAACGGTCTCGCTGAAGTCGGTAAGAAATTCGAGAAAGATACCGGAATTAAAGTCACC
GTTGAGCATCCGGATAAACTGGAAGAGAAATTCCCACAGGTTGCGGCAACTGGCGATGGCCCTGACATTA
TCTTCTGGGCACACGACCGCTTTGGTGGCTACGCTCAATCTGGCCTGTTGGCTGAAATCACCCCGGACAA
AGCGTTCCAGGACAAGCTGTATCCGTTTACCTGGGATGCCGTACGTTACAACGGCAAGCTGATTGCTTAC
CCGATCGCTGTTGAAGCGTTATCGCTGATTTATAACAAGGATCTGCTGCCGAACCCGCCAAAAACCTGGG
AAGAGATCCCGGCGCTGGATAAAGAACTGAAAGCGAAAGGTAAGAGCGCGCTGATGTTCAACCTGCAAGA
ACCGTACTTCACCTGGCCGCTGATTGCTGCTGACGGGGGTTATGCGTTCAAGTATGAAAACGGCAAGTAC
GACATTAAAGACGTGGGCGTGGATAACGCTGGCGCGAAAGCGGGTCTGACCTTCCTGGTTGACCTGATTA
AAAACAAACACATGAATGCAGACACCGATTACTCCATCGCAGAAGCTGCCTTTAATAAAGGCGAAACAGC
GATGACCATCAACGGCCCGTGGGCATGGTCCAACATCGACACCAGCAAAGTGAATTATGGTGTAACGGTA
CTGCCGACCTTCAAGGGTCAACCATCCAAACCGTTCGTTGGCGTGCTGAGCGCAGGTATTAACGCCGCCA
GTCCGAACAAAGAGCTGGCAAAAGAGTTCCTCGAAAACTATCTGCTGACTGATGAAGGTCTGGAAGCGGT
TAATAAAGACAAACCGCTGGGTGCCGTAGCGCTGAAGTCTTACGAGGAAGAGTTGGCGAAAGATCCACGT
ATTGCCGCCACTATGGAAAACGCCCAGAAAGGTGAAATCATGCCGAACATCCCGCAGATGTCCGCTTTCT
GGTATGCCGTGCGTACTGCGGTGATCAACGCCGCCAGCGGTCGTCAGACTGTCGATGAAGCCCTGAAAGA
CGCGCAGACTAATTCGAGCTCGAACAACAACAACAATAACAATAACAACAACCTCGGGATCGAGGGAAGG
GAAAATCTGTATTTTCAAGGTCAT
[1179 nt withheld, positions 2195-3373]
GCAGCCGCAGCTGCGCATCATCACCACCATCACTAAGGCGCGCCGGATCCGAATTCGAGCTCCGTCGACA
AGCTTGATCCGGCTGCTAACAAAGCCCGAAAGGAAGCTGAGTTGGCTGCTGCCACCGCTGAGCAATAACT
AGCATAACCCCTTGGGGCCTCTAAACGGGTCTTGAGGGGTTTTTTGCTGAAAGGAGGAACTATATCCGGA
TCTGGCGTAATAGCGAAGAGGCCCGCACCGATCGCCCTTCCCAACAGTTGCGCAGCCTGAATGGCGAATG
GG
[124 nt withheld, positions 3656-3779]
C
[91 nt withheld, positions 3781-3871]
A
[49 nt withheld, positions 3873-3921]
CCTTTGACGTTGGAGTCCACGTTCTTT
[37 nt withheld, positions 3949-3985]
ACCCTATCTCGGTCTATTCTTTTGATTTAGGTGGCACTTTTCGGGGAAATGTGCGCGGAACCCCTATTTG
TTTATTTTTCTAAATACATTCAAATATGTATCCGCTCATGAGACAATAACCCTGATAAATGCTTCAATAA
TATTGAAAAAGGAAGAGTATGAGTATTCAACATTTCCGTGTCGCCCTTATTCCCTTTTTTGCGGCATTTT
GCCTTCCTGTTTTTGCTCACCCAGAAACGCTGGTGAAAGTAAAAGATGCTGAAGATCAGTTGGGTGCACG
AGTGGGTTACATCGAACTGGATCTCAACAGCGGTAAGATCCTTGAGAGTTTTCGCCCCGAAGAACGTTTT
CCAATGATGAGCACTTTTAAAGTTCTGCTATGTGGCGCGGTATTATCCCGTATTGACGCCGGGCAAGAGC
AACTCGGTCGCCGCATACACTATTCTCAGAATGACTTGGTTGAGTACTCACCAGTCACAGAAAAGCATCT
TACGGATGGCATGACAGTAAGAGAATTATGCAGTGCTGCCATAACCATGAGTGATAACACTGCGGCCAAC
TTACTTCTGACAACGATCGGAGGACCGAAGGAGCTAACCGCTTTTTTGCACAACATGGGGGATCATGTAA
CTCGCCTTGATCGTTGGGAACCGGAGCTGAATGAAGCCATACCAAACGACGAGCGTGACACCACGATGCC
TGTAGCAATGGCAACAACGTTGCGCAAACTATTAACTGGCGAACTACTTACTCTAGCTTCCCGGCAACAA
TTAATAGACTGGATGGAGGCGGATAAAGTTGCAGGACCACTTCTGCGCTCGGCCCTTCCGGCTGGCTGGT
TTATTGCTGATAAATCTGGAGCCGGTGAGCGTGGGTCTCGCGGTATCATTGCAGCACTGGGGCCAGATGG
TAAGCCCTCCCGTATCGTAGTTATCTACACGACGGGGAGTCAGGCAACTATGGATGAACGAAATAGACAG
ATCGCTGAGATAGGTGCCTCACTGATTAAGCATTGGTAACTGTCAGACCAAGTTTACTCATATATACTTT
AGATTGATTTAAAACTTCATTTTTAATTTAAAAGGATCTAGGTGAAGATCCTTTTTGATAATCTCATGAC
CAAAATCCCTTAACGTGAGTTTTCGTTCCACTGAGCGTCAGACCCCGTAGAAAAGATCAAAGGATCTTCT
TGAGATCCTTTTTTTCTGCGCGTAATCTGCTGCTTGCAAACAAAAAAACCACCGCTACCAGCGGTGGTTT
GTTTGCCGGATCAAGAGCTACCAACTCTTTTTCCGAAGGTAACTGGCTTCAGCAGAGCGCAGATACCAAA
TACTGTTCTTCTAGTGTAGCCGTAGTTAGGCCACCACTTCAAGAACTCTGTAGCACCGCCTACATACCTC
GCTCTGCTAATCCTGTTACCAGTGGCTGCTGCCAGTGGCGATAAGTCGTGTCTTACCGGGTTGGACTCAA
GACGATAGTTACCGGATAAGGCGCAGCGGTCGGGCTGAACGGGGGGTTCGTGCACACAGCCCAGCTTGGA
GCGAACGACCTACACCGAACTGAGATACCTACAGCGTGAGCTATGAGAAAGCGCCACGCTTCCCGAAGGG
AGAAAGGCGGACAGGTATCCGGTAAGCGGCAGGGTCGGAACAGGAGAGCGCACGAGGGAGCTTCCAGGGG
GAAACGCCTGGTATCTTTATAGTCCTGTCGGGTTTCGCCACCTCTGACTTGAGCGTCGATTTTTGTGATG
CTCGTCAGGGGGGCGGAGCCTATGGAAAAACGCCAGCAACGCGGCCTTTTTACGGTTCCTGGCCTTTTGC
TGGCCTTTTGCTCACATGTTCTTTCCTGCGTTATCCCCTGATTCTGTGGATAACCGTATTACCGCCTTTG
AGTGAGCTGATACCGCTCGCCGCAGCCGAACGACCGAGCGCAGCGAGTCAGTGAGCGAGGAAGCGGAAGA
GCGCCCAATACGCAAACCGCCTCTCCCCGCGCGTTGGCCGATTCATTAATGC
Features (pLannotate 1.2.2; 17 found; start..end, strand, type, name):
     27..142     -  ncRNA          5S rRNA: Accession: RF00001 - 5S ribosomal RNA
    155..775     -  CDS            tetR: TETR2_ECOLX - Experimental evidence at protein level: Swiss-Prot protein existence level 1. TetR is the repressor of the tetracycline resistance element; its N-terminal region forms a helix-turn-helix structure and binds DNA. Binding of tetracycline to TetR reduces the repressor affinity for the tetracycline resistance gene (tetA) promoter operator sites. From Escherichia coli.
    792..824     -  promoter       PLtetO-1 promoter (fragment): modified phage lambda PL promoter with tet operator sites (Lutz and Bujard, 1997)
    824..840     -  protein_bind   lac operator: The lac repressor binds to the lac operator to inhibit transcription in E. coli. This inhibition can be relieved by adding lactose or isopropyl-β-D-thiogalactopyranoside (IPTG). lac repressor encoded by lacI
    847..863     -  protein_bind   lac operator: The lac repressor binds to the lac operator to inhibit transcription in E. coli. This inhibition can be relieved by adding lactose or isopropyl-β-D-thiogalactopyranoside (IPTG). lac repressor encoded by lacI
    872..945     +  promoter       PLtetO-1 promoter: modified phage lambda PL promoter with tet operator sites (Lutz and Bujard, 1997)
    979..1001    +  RBS            RBS: efficient ribosome binding site from bacteriophage T7 gene 10 (Olins and Rangwala, 1989)
   1010..2110    +  CDS            MBP: maltose binding protein from E. coli; malE (mutated); This version of the gene does not encode a signal sequence, so MBP will remain in the cytosol.
   2195..3373    +  CDS            MAP2K1 (sequence withheld): MP2K1_HUMAN - Also known as MEK1, PRKMK1. Experimental evidence at protein level: Swiss-Prot protein existence level 1. Dual specificity protein kinase which acts as an essential component of the MAP kinase signal transduction pathway. Binding of extracellular ligands such as growth factors, cytokines and hormones to their cell-surface receptors activates RAS and this initiates RAF1 activation. RAF1 then further activates the dual-specificity protein kinases MAP2K1/MEK1 and MAP2K2/MEK2. Both MAP2K1/MEK1 and MAP2K2/MEK2 function specifically in the MAPK/ERK cascade, and catalyze the concomitant
   3455..3504    +  CDS            SET1 (fragment): solubility-enhancement tag derived from T7 phage gene 10B
   3512..3559    +  terminator     T7 terminator: transcription terminator for bacteriophage T7 RNA polymerase
   3585..3651    +  CDS            lacZα (fragment): LacZα fragment of β-galactosidase; lacZ fragment
   3656..4014    +  rep_origin     f1 ori (sequence partly withheld): f1 bacteriophage origin of replication; arrow indicates direction of (+) strand synthesis
   4039..4143    +  promoter       AmpR promoter: bla
   4144..5004    +  CDS            AmpR: β-lactamase; bla; confers resistance to ampicillin, carbenicillin, and related antibiotics
   5175..5763    +  rep_origin     ori: high-copy-number ColE1/pMB1/pBR322/pUC origin of replication
   5946..5997    +  CDS            lacI (fragment): lac repressor; lacI; The lac repressor binds to the lac operator to inhibit transcription in E. coli. This inhibition can be relieved by adding lactose or isopropyl-β-D-thiogalactopyranoside (IPTG).
