[The description below was written by a language model from this plasmid's Addgene catalogue record and pLannotate feature annotations shown in this document.]
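Description:
MBP-MEK1 is a bacterial expression plasmid of about 6 kb, catalogued as built on the pCRT7/NT-TOPO backbone, that produces human MEK1 (MAP2K1) fused to an N-terminal maltose-binding protein. It is maintained in E. coli through a high-copy ColE1/pUC-type origin and selected with ampicillin via the β-lactamase gene and its own promoter. An f1 phage origin is also present, along with short lacZα and lacI fragments that look like backbone remnants.

Although the backbone name suggests T7-driven expression, the annotated feature table shows the fusion placed downstream of a PLtetO-1 promoter, a phage lambda PL derivative carrying tet operator sites, followed by the efficient T7 gene 10 ribosome binding site. A divergently oriented tetR gene is encoded upstream, preceded by a partial PLtetO-1 element and two lac operator sites. This suggests that expression is held off by the Tet repressor and induced with a tetracycline-type inducer, though the record does not state the induction scheme. The MBP coding sequence lacks a signal peptide, so the fusion stays in the cytosol, where MBP can aid solubility and allow amylose-based purification. The catalogue also lists a C-terminal His tag, which the automated annotation does not call out. A T7 terminator lies downstream of the open reading frame.

According to the depositor, this version encodes ordinary serine at activation-loop positions 218 and 222, the sites whose phosphorylation activates MEK1. It comes from work on programmable protein phosphorylation in genomically recoded E. coli, where a serine-encoding form would plausibly serve as the non-phosphorylated reference, although the record does not say so explicitly.
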