Addgene plasmid #68300: MBP-MEK1
Purpose: N-terminal MBP tagged human MEK1 gene for bacterial expression
Depositing lab: Jesse Rinehart. Depositing organization: Yale University. Publication: A flexible codon in genomically recoded Escherichia coli permits programmable protein phosphorylation. Pirman NL, Barber KW, Aerni HR, Ma NJ, Haimovich AD, Rogulina S, Isaacs FJ, Rinehart J. Nat Commun. 2015 Sep 9;6:8130. doi: 10.1038/ncomms9130. PubMed 26350500.
Backbone
  Vector backbone: pCRT7/NT-TOPO
  Vector type: Bacterial Expression
Growth in bacteria
  Bacterial resistance: Ampicillin, 100 μg/mL
  Growth temperature: 37°C
  Growth strain: Top10
  Copy number: Unknown
Gene/Insert
  Gene/Insert name: MBP-MEK1
  Species: H. sapiens (human), Synthetic
  Entrez Gene: MAP2K1 (a.k.a. CFC3, MAPKK1, MEK1, MEL, MKK1, PRKMK1)
  Tag / fusion protein: MBP (N terminal on insert); His (C terminal on insert)
Terms and licenses: Academic/Nonprofit Terms; Industry Terms: Not Available to Industry
Depositor comments: Encodes MBP-MEK1 (human) fusion protein, with Ser encoded at positions 218 and 222 in the activation loop.
How to cite: MBP-MEK1 was a gift from Jesse Rinehart (Addgene plasmid # 68300 ; http://n2t.net/addgene:68300 ; RRID:Addgene_68300)
