>Addgene plasmid #68300 | MBP-MEK1 | addgene partial sequence | sequence record 123718 | MBP-F 5'-GATGAAGCCCTGAAAGACGCGCAG-3'
ATAACAACAACCTCGGGATCGAGGGAAGGGAAAATCTGTATTTTCAAGGTCAT
[627 nt withheld, positions 54-680]
