>Addgene plasmid #68300 | MBP-MEK1 | addgene partial sequence | sequence record 123721 | T7term 5'-GCTAGTTATTGCTCAGCGG-3'
GCAGCCGGATCAAGCTTGTCGACGGAGCTCGAATTCGGATCCGGCGCGCCTTAGTGATGGTGGTGATGAT
GCGCAGCTGCGGCTGC
[864 nt withheld, positions 87-950]
